>Addgene plasmid #246589 | pTW334e4 | addgene full sequence | sequence record 490609 | Addgene NGS Result
ATTTTTCTAAATACATTCAAATATGTATCCGCTCATGAGACAATAACCCTGATAAATGCTTCAATAATAT
TGAAAAAGGAAGAGTATGAGGGAAGCGGTGATCGCCGAAGTATCGACTCAACTATCAGAGGTAGTTGGCG
TCATCGAGCGCCATCTCGAACCGACGTTGCTGGCCGTACATTTGTACGGCTCCGCAGTGGATGGCGGCCT
GAAGCCACACAGTGATATTGATTTGCTGGTTACGGTGACCGTAAGGCTTGATGAAACAACGCGGCGAGCT
TTGATCAACGACCTTTTGGAAACTTCGGCTTCCCCTGGAGAGAGCGAGATTCTCCGCGCTGTAGAAGTCA
CCATTGTTGTGCACGACGACATCATTCCGTGGCGTTATCCAGCTAAGCGCGAACTGCAATTTGGAGAATG
GCAGCGCAATGACATTCTTGCAGGTATCTTCGAGCCAGCCACGATCGACATTGATCTGGCTATCTTGCTG
ACAAAAGCAAGAGAACATAGCGTTGCCTTGGTAGGTCCAGCGGCGGAGGAACTCTTTGATCCGGTTCCTG
AACAGGATCTATTTGAGGCGCTAAATGAAACCTTAACGCTATGGAACTCGCCGCCCGACTGGGCTGGAGA
TGAGCGAAATGTAGTGCTTACGTTGTCCCGCATTTGGTACAGCGCAGTAACCGGCAAAATCGCGCCGAAG
GATGTCGCTGCCGACTGGGCAATGGAGCGCCTGCCGGCCCAGTATCAGCCCGTCATACTTGAAGCTAGAC
AGGCTTATCTTGGACAAGAAGAAGATCGCTTGGCCTCGCGCGCAGATCAGTTGGAAGAATTTGTCCACTA
CGTGAAAGGCGAGATCACCAAGGTAGTCGGCAAATAAACGCCATGGGCATTAAAAAATGCCCTCTTGGGT
TATCAAGAGGGTCATTATATTTGCTGAGGAGTGCCGTTAATGCGCAACGCAATTAATGTAAGTTAGCTCA
CTCATTAGGCACAATTCTCATGTTTGACAGCTTATCATCGACTGCACGGTGCACCAATGCTTCTGGCGTC
AGGCAGCCATCGGAAGCTGTGGTATGGCTGTGCAGGTCGTAAATCACTGCATAATTCGTGTCGCTCAAGG
CGCACTCCCGTTCTGGATAATGTTTTTTGCGCCGACATCATAACGGTTCTGGCAAATATTCTGAAATGAG
CTGTTGACAATTAATCATCGGCTCGTATAATGTGTGGAATTGTGAGCGGATAACAATTTCACACAGGAAA
CAGCCAGTCCGTTTAGGTGTTTTCACGAGCACTTCACCAACAACGCGTACAACTAGGAGATATACCATGG
GTATGCAACAGCTCTACCAACCGTTCCGACCACCGTCATCTCCCATTCCAACCCAATTCCGTTCACTCGA
CTCCGCCGGTAAAATCGAAATCCTCGCCGGTCGAATGGCTCTCTGGTTCGAATACGCACCTCTTATCTCT
TCTCTTTACACCGATGGTTTCACTCCTCCAACCATCGAAGAACTCACCGGAATCTCAAGCATCGAACAGA
ACCGTTTAATCGTCGGTGCGCAAGTTCGTGACTCAATTCTTCAATCTATCCATGAACCGGAACTTATTTC
TGCGTTCGACACCGGTGGTGCAGAGCTTCTATACGAAATTCGTCTCCTTAGCACCACGCAGCGTGTTGCA
GCCGCCACATTCATCATTGATCGTAATATTGATTCGAAAGGAGCACAGGATTTGGCACGAGCCATCAAGG
ATTATCCTAACCGTCGTGGAGACGTTGGATGGTTGGATTTTGATTACAACTTACCAGGAGATTGTCTTTC
ATTCTTGTATTACAGGCAGAGCAGAGAGAATAAGAATCCATCGGATCAGAGAACCTCGATGCTTCTACAA
GCATTGGGGGTTGCAGAATCAGAAAAGGCTAAGAACAGGTTGAACACAGAGCTATACGGGGACAAGGAAG
CAGAGAAGGAGAAGGAGAAGAAGAAGAAGGAAGAGGAAGTCAAAGCTATTCGGATTCCAGTGGTGAGGCT
TAAGTTTGGAGAAGTAGCAGAAGCGACCTCGGTGGTAGTTTTACCGGTTTGTAAAGCAGAGGAAGGGGAA
AAGAAGATTCTTGAAGCTCCAATGGAGATCATAGCCGGAGGGGATTTTAAGGTGGTTGAGGCGGAGAAAG
GATGGAAGAGATGGGTAGTGCTTCCGTCGTGGAACCCAGTGGCAGCCATTGGGAAAGGCGGTGTGGCGGT
TTCTTTCAGGGATGATAGAAAAGTGCTGCCTTGGGATGGAAAGGAGGAGCCTTTACTGGTAGTGGCCGAT
AGGGTGAGGAATGTTGTGGAGGCTGATGACGGGTATTATCTCGTGGTGGCTGAGAACGGACTTAAGCTAG
AGAAAGGATCAGATTTGAAGGCGAGAGAGGTGAAGGAGAGTTTAGGGATGGTTGTTTTGGTGGTGAGGCC
GCCAAGAGAAGATGATGATGATTGGCAGACAAGTCATCAGAACTGGGACTGACGGCTGAAATTAATGAGG
AGATATACATATGGTATCGAGAATTGCGAATCGAAAGAGCAAAAAGCTCTTGATTGTGAATGAGGATGTT
GCTGGTAATTACGACGATACCTTCGGTGATGTACAAAAGCAAATTGTTAATTATTTTACATACAAAGCTG
TGAGGACGGTTCTTCATCAGCTGTACGAAATGAATCCTCCTCAATACACTTGGTTCTATAATCATATCAT
AACAAACAGACCGACGGATGGCAAACGTTTCCTCCGTGCCCTCGGCAAGGAGAGTCAGGAGCTTGCAGAA
AGAGTGATGATCACGCGTCTTCACTTGTATGGCAAATGGATCAAGAAATGCGACCATGGGAAGATATACC
AGGAAATATCGGATGAAAACTTGGCGTTGATGCGTGAACGCCTGATGGAGACAGTGATATGGCCTTCCGA
TGACACAAACTCAAGGTAATTCAGCTAAGACACTGCACAGGAGATATACATATGATGGCCGCAAACAATA
ATCCTCAGGGCACTAAACCAAACAGTTTAGTTTGTGCAAATTGTGAAGGGGAAGGTTGTGTGGCATGTTC
TCAATGCAAAGGAGGTGGTGTGAATTTGATTGATCATTTCAATGGTCAGTTTAAAGCTGGTGCACTCTGT
TGGCTTTGCAGAGGTAAAAAGGAGGTGTTGTGTGGGGACTGCAATGGAGCTGGTTTCATTGGTGGGTTCT
TGAGCACCTTCGATGAGTAGAGTCAGTAGGGCCCTAAAAAAAAACCCCGCCCCTGACAGGGCAGGGTTTT
TTTTGGCGAAAAAACCCCGCTGAAGCGGGGTTTTTTGCGTACATTGGCTCCGTCTAAGAAAGTATAGCCA
TCACATCTGAAGCTCTGAGGGCAATGTAGTTGGAACCATCTTTGCCCTTGAAGTCGTTACCAGCATACTT
GGAGTAAAGTACTGTGCTTCCGGTTGATACTGGTAGAGGCGTAATTTTACCTTCCTCGTCTAGGGAACCC
GGTCCAACTGCTATCACGGTGCCAATAGAAGGCTTCTCTTTGGTAGTCTCGGTTAACAACAACCCTCCAG
CTGTTTTCTCCTCCGCCTCAGCAACCTTAATAAAGACTCGGTCATTCAAAGGTTTGAGATCTTTGATGTC
CTCTGTCTCAAGAATGCCAACAATATCATCTTCCTTGAGGATAAGATGCTTCACATCATTGAACTCCACC
TCAGTTCCTGCGTATTTGGAGTAGATAATTTGTGCTCCAGTAGGGACAGTGATATCAATTTTGTTCTTCC
CAATAGTTCTTCCTTCACCCACAGCAACGACTTCACCTCCTTGAGGTTTTGATTGAGCAGTGGATGGAAG
TAAGATACCACCTAAAGTCTTCTCCTCTGCCTCCTTGATCTTCACCAAAACTCGATCTCCCAATGGCTTA
ATTGAAGTATACTTAGGGGCAACAACAGAGGCCATATGTATATCTCCTTCTTAAAGTTAAACAAAATTAT
TTCTAGAGGGCAATTGTTATCCGGTCGACGTCGACCTTAGTATCCGTAACCTGAGTTGTCCATTGGGTTG
CCGACGGGAACTGGTTCAGGTTCCTTGATCTCAACAACAACGCAGTCCGACATCAAGAAAGTCTTTGCAA
CCGAAGCTGCGTGTTCCAAGCAACATCTCACAACCTTTGTTGGATCGATGATTCCTGCAGCCATCAAATC
CTCGTACTTGCCGGTTGCAGCATTGTAACCGAATTTCACGTTATCGTTGGAAAGCACCTTCTCGCTAACT
ACACTTCCATTAACACCAGCATTCTTGGCGATTAGTTTTAGGGGGTAACTTAGTGCTCTTTTAACTATAT
CCGCTCCAACCTTTTCTTCATCATTATCAAGCGTGGCTTTAATGGCATCAACCTTGGAAGCAAGACGAAG
CAGAGTGCAACCACCACCAACAACAATACCTTCCTCGACAGCGGCCTTTGTTGCATTAAGAGCATCTTCA
ACTCTCAACTTCTTCTCTTTGAGTTCTGTCTCAGTTTGTGCTCCAACCTGAATCACAGCAACTCCACCAG
AGAGCTTTGCAATTCTCTCATTGAGTTTCTCCTTCTCGTAATCTTGCTCCGCTTGCTCAATAAGATTTTT
AATCTGTGTAACACGCTTTTTCACTGCATCCTGTGTGCTTCCATCACCCACTATGGTCGAGGTTTCCTTT
GTGAGGACAACCTTTGAAGCATTACCAAGAACCTCTTTTCCAGCTTTGTCAAGTGAAAGACCAACTTCCT
CACGGATCACAGTTGCTCCAGTTAGAATGGCAATATCATCAAGGTATTGGCTCTTGCGCTCTCCAAACCC
TGGAGCTCTGAGAGCTGCTATCTTCAGTGTACCTCTAAGCTTGTTTACAACAAGAGTCGCTAAAGCTTCT
TGTTCAATGTCTTCAGCAATAATTAATATTGGGTATCCGCCTCTAATTGCATCCTCCAAAACACCAACAA
GATCCCTTGCATTGGTAATTTTCTTGTCAACGAGAAGTAACTTGCAATTGTCGAACTCGACGGACATTTT
CTCGCTGTCTGTCACAAAGTAAGGAGAGATATAACCACGGTCAAATTGCATTCCTTCTACGACGTAGAGG
TTGTTCTCGGCACTTTTACCCTCCTCAAGGGTAACCACACCTTTCCTGCCCACTTTGCTCATTGCTTCAG
CAATCATATTTCCAATTTCGTCGTTGTTACCCGCACTAACAGCTGCAACATCTGCAAGTTCACTGTCTTC
AACCTCCTTAGACATTTTCTTGAGCTCGGTAACCAAAGCCTTTGCTGTCTTCTCAATACCTCTGGTGATC
AAAACAGGGTTTGCACCAGCAGCTACCACCTTGACACCCTCAGCGATAAAACCTTGTGCAAGAACAACAG
ATGTTGTTGTACCGTCACCAGCCAAGTCATTGGTTTTGGCAGCCGCTTGCCTCACAAGCTTAGCGCCAAT
GTTCTCAACCGGGTCTTCCAACTCAACCTCTCTTGCAACAGTCACACCATCATTAACAATTCGTGGTGAT
CCATACTTGCTCTCAAGAACAACATTTCGTCCTTTGGGTCCAAGTGTAACGCCAACAAGATCTGCGAGCT
TGTTGACACCAGCTTGAAGTCTCCTAATGGTAGTCCCATCTTTGTTGAAATGTAATTCCTTTGCTGCCAT
ATGTATATCTCCTTCTTAAAGTTAAACAAAATTATTTCTAGCTCCTTACACCATGAGGCCCTCAGGAGCA
GCAGCAGCAGGAGCCTTGGGTTTCGGTTTGTCAACAACAATGGCCTGAGTGGTCAGTACCATTCCTGCTA
CGGAAGCAGCGTTCTGTAGCGCACATCTTGTCACTTTAGCCGGATCAATCACTCCAGCTTCGAACAGATT
CTCGTAAGTATCAGTCATTGCGTTGTACCCATTCTCCCAATCGCTGAACATAATCTTTTCCACAACAACT
TCTCCTTCAACTCCAGCGTTCTGAGCAATAAGAGCAGCTGGTGACAGCAATGCCTTTTGTACTATGTCAG
CTCCCAAACGTTCATCAGCATCCTCAAAAGTCTCCTTAATGGCGGGAATAACAGTGGAGAGATGCACCAA
AGCAGCACCACCACCTGGAACTATGCCTTCCTCGATAGCAGCAAATGTTGCGTTCTTTGCATCCTCGATA
CGAAGCTTACGGTCCTCAAGCTCAGTTTCAGTTGCTGCTCCGACTTTAATGACAGCAACACCTCCAGATA
GCTTCGCAATTCTCTCAGCGAGCTTCTCTGAGTCATACACAGAATCAGTCTCAAATAGTTCTTTCTTCAG
CTGAGCAATCCGAGCTTGTAATTCGTCCTTGGAAGCTGCATCTGCAATGAGGGTAGTCGAATCTTTGCTA
ATCGTGACTTTTCGGGCAATACCCAATTGATCTATGGTTGCGTTTTCAACCAGTAAGCTCATGTCCATGG
CTAGGTACTCAGCTCCTGTCAAGATTGCAATATCTTGAAGCATGGCTTTTCTTCTTTCTCCAAATCCTGG
CGCTTTAACGGCAACAACATTGAGGACACCACGAAGCTTGTTCACGACAAGGGTAGCTAAGGCTTCACCA
GTAACATCCTCTGCAATAATCAACAACGGAGCACGAAGCTGAGTGGTCTTCTCCAAAATAGGGATGATGT
CTTTGATCGCAGTGATCTTCTGATCAGTGATCAATACCCTAGCATTCTCAAACTCAGCTAGTAGTTTCTC
AGGGTTTGTAACAAACTGAGGCGAGATGTAACCTCTGTCAATCTCCATCCCTTCTTCAACTTCGACCGTG
GTTTCAAAAGAAGATGAAGATTCAATGGACAAAACACCATCAGGTCCAACTTTGTCGATGGCATCAGCAA
TCATTGACCCTATAAGGTCATCATTTCCAGCAGAGATAGAAGCCACAGCTCTGATGTCATCACGACCTTT
CACGGGCCTAGCTTTCTTCTGAAGCTCTTCGATCAGACCTTGAACAGTCTTATCAATTCCCCTCTTGAGT
GAAACGGGATTCGCACCAGAAGTGACGCTCAACAATCCATGTTTGATTATCTCCCGAGCAAGGATAGACG
CAGTGGTTGTCCCATCACCAGCAGAGTCATTAGTCTTACTCGCAACCTCACGAATAAGCGCTGCACCAGC
ATTTTCCATGGCATTAGGTAACTCAATAGCTCTAGCAATGGTGACTCCATCATTCACAACCTTAGGACTT
CCAAATTCATCCAACACAACATTCCTCCCTCTGGGGCCAAGCGTAAGACCAACACAATCAGCAAGCTTAT
CAATACCAGCTTGTAGAGCAGCTCTAGAGTGCTGGTCAAAAGCTATTTCCTTTACATTCATATGTATATC
TCCTACTGCACCTATTGTTGGTGAAGTGCTCGTGAAAACACCTAAACGGACTGGCTGTTTCCTGTGTGAA
ATTGTTATCCGCTCACAATTCCACACATTATACGAGCCGATGATTAATTGTCAACAGCTCATTTCAGAAT
ATTTGCCAGAACCGTTATGATGTCGGCGCAAAAAACATTATCCAGAACGGGAGTGCGCCTTGAGCGACAC
GAATTATGCAGTGATTTACGACCTGCACAGCCATACCACAGCTTCCGATGGCTGCCTGACGCCAGAAGCA
TTGGTGCACCGTGCAGTCGATGATAAGCTGTCAAACATGAGAATTGTGCCTAATGAGTGAGCTAACTTAC
ATTAATTGCGTTGCGCGACACCATCGAATGGTGCAAAACCTTTCGCGGTATGGCATGATAGCGCCCGGAA
GAGAGTCAATTCAGGGTGGTGAATGTGAAACCAGTAACGTTATACGATGTCGCAGAGTATGCCGGTGTCT
CTTATCAGACCGTTTCCCGCGTGGTGAACCAGGCCAGCCACGTTTCTGCGAAAACGCGGGAAAAAGTGGA
AGCGGCGATGGCGGAGCTGAATTACATTCCCAACCGCGTGGCACAACAACTGGCGGGCAAACAGTCGTTG
CTGATTGGCGTTGCCACCTCCAGTCTGGCCCTGCACGCGCCGTCGCAAATTGTCGCGGCGATTAAATCTC
GCGCCGATCAACTGGGTGCCAGCGTGGTGGTGTCGATGGTAGAACGAAGCGGCGTCGAAGCCTGTAAAGC
GGCGGTGCACAATCTTCTCGCGCAACGCGTCAGTGGGCTGATCATTAACTATCCGCTGGATGACCAGGAT
GCCATTGCTGTGGAAGCTGCCTGCACTAATGTTCCGGCGTTATTTCTTGATGTCTCTGACCAGACACCCA
TCAACAGTATTATTTTCTCCCATGAAGACGGTACGCGACTGGGCGTGGAGCATCTGGTCGCATTGGGTCA
CCAGCAAATCGCGCTGTTAGCGGGCCCATTAAGTTCTGTCTCGGCGCGTCTGCGTCTGGCTGGCTGGCAT
AAATATCTCACTCGCAATCAAATTCAGCCGATAGCGGAACGGGAAGGCGACTGGAGTGCCATGTCCGGTT
TTCAACAAACCATGCAAATGCTGAATGAGGGCATCGTTCCCACTGCGATGCTGGTTGCCAACGATCAGAT
GGCGCTGGGCGCAATGCGCGCCATTACCGAGTCCGGGCTGCGCGTTGGTGCGGATATCTCGGTAGTGGGA
TACGACGATACCGAAGACAGCTCATGTTATATCCCGCCGTTAACCACCATCAAACAGGATTTTCGCCTGC
TGGGGCAAACCAGCGTGGACCGCTTGCTGCAACTCTCTCAGGGCCAGGCGGTGAAGGGCAATCAGCTGTT
GCCCGTCTCACTGGTGAAAAGAAAAACCACCCTGGCGCCCAATACGCAAACCGCCTCTCCCCGCGCGTTG
GCCGATTCATTAATGCAGCTGGCACGACAGGTTTCCCGACTGGAAAGCGGGCAGTGAAGGGTCCCTAAGT
CTCCTCAGCAAAACGAAAGGCCCAGTCTTTCGACTGAGCCTTTCGTTTTATTTGACCGGATGTCCTCTTC
CTCCTGGGCTGACTTCAGGTGCTACATTTGAAGAGATAAATTGCACTGAAATCTAGAGCGGTTCAGTAGA
AAAGATCAAAGGATCTTCTTGAGATCCTTTTTTTCTGCGCGTAATCTTTTGCCCTGTAAACGAAAAAACC
ACCTGGGGAGGTGGTTTGATCGAAGGTTAAGTCAGTTGGGGAACTGCTTAACCGTGGTAACTGGCTTTCG
CAGAGCACAGCAACCAAATCTGTCCTTCCAGTGTAGCCGGACTTTGGCGCACACTTCAAGAGCAACCGCG
TGTTTAGCTAAACAAATCCTCTGCGAACTCCCAGTTACCAATGGCTGCTGCCAGTGGCGTTTTACCGTGC
TTTTCCGGGTTGGACTCAAGTGAACAGTTACCGGATAAGGCGCAGCAGTCGGGCTGAACGGGGAGTTCTT
GCTTACAGCCCAGCTTGGAGCGAACGACCTACACCGAGCCGAGATACCAGTGTGTGAGCTATGAGAAAGC
GCCACACTTCCCGTAAGGGAGAAAGGCGGAACAGGTATCCGGTAAACGGCAGGGTCGGAACAGGAGAGCG
CAAGAGGGAGCGACCCGCCGGAAACGGTGGGGATCTTTAAGTCCTGTCGGGTTTCGCCCGTACTGTCAGA
TTCATGGTTGAGCCTCACGGCTCCCACAGATGCACCGGAAAAGCGTCTGTTTATGTGAACTCTGGCAGGA
GGGCGGAGCCTATGGAAAAACGCCACCGGCGCGGCCCTGCTGTTTTGCCTCACATGTTAGTCCCCTGCTT
ATCCACGGAATCTGTGGGTAACTTTGTATGTGTCCGCAGCGCCCGCCGCAGTCTCACGCCCGGAGCGTAG
CGACCGAGTGACGGCCTTAATTTGGCTT
Features (pLannotate 1.2.2; 22 found; start..end, strand, type, name):
     14..85      +  promoter       AmpR promoter: bla
     86..874     +  CDS            aadA: S3AD_ECOLX - Experimental evidence at protein level: Swiss-Prot protein existence level 1. Mediates bacterial resistance to the antibiotics streptomycin and spectinomycin. From Escherichia coli.
    964..985     +  protein_bind   CAP binding site: CAP binding activates transcription in the presence of cAMP. E. coli catabolite activator protein
   1004..1021    +  promoter       tet promoter (fragment): E. coli promoter for tetracycline efflux protein gene
   1194..1222    +  promoter       tac promoter: strong E. coli promoter; hybrid between the trp and lac UV5 promoters
   1230..1246    +  protein_bind   lac operator: The lac repressor binds to the lac operator to inhibit transcription in E. coli. This inhibition can be relieved by adding lactose or isopropyl-β-D-thiogalactopyranoside (IPTG). lac repressor encoded by lacI
   1336..2499    +  CDS            RAF1.2 (fragment): RAF2_ARATH - Experimental evidence at protein level: Swiss-Prot protein existence level 1. Required for assembly or stability of RuBisCO. Acts at a postchaperonin step to fold and/or assemble the large subunit (rbcL) into RuBisCO. RAF1 brackets an rbcL dimer (rbcL(2)), leading to rbcL(8)-RAF1(4) complex formation. In the next step, RBCS displaces RAF1, thus resulting in holoenzyme formation. From Arabidopsis thaliana (Mouse-ear cress).
   2534..2956    +  CDS            RBCX2 (fragment): RBCX2_ARATH - Experimental evidence at protein level: Swiss-Prot protein existence level 1. Chaperone involved in RuBisCO assembly process. From Arabidopsis thaliana (Mouse-ear cress).
   2998..3237    +  CDS            BSD2 (fragment): BSD2_ARATH - Experimental evidence at protein level: Swiss-Prot protein existence level 1. Chloroplast chaperone required for RuBisCo biogenesis and translational regulation of the RuBisCo large subunit (RbcL) (PubMed:29217567). Stabilizes an end-state assembly intermediate of eight RbcL subunits until the small subunits (RBCSs) become available to produce a complete stable RuBisCo complex containing eight small and eight large subunits (PubMed:29217567). From Arabidopsis thaliana (Mouse-ear cress).
   3347..3952    -  CDS            CPN20 (fragment): CH20_ARATH - Also known as CHCPN10, CPN21. Experimental evidence at protein level: Swiss-Prot protein existence level 1. Involved in abscisic acid (ABA) signaling, independently of its co-chaperone role. Acts as negative regulator of the CHLH-WRKY40 coupled ABA signaling pathway, downstream of CHLH and upstream of WRKY40. From Arabidopsis thaliana (Mouse-ear cress).
   3963..3985    -  RBS            RBS: efficient ribosome binding site from bacteriophage T7 gene 10 (Olins and Rangwala, 1989)
   4030..5667    -  CDS            CPN60B1 (fragment): CPNB1_ARATH - Also known as Cpn60-B(3), LEN1. Experimental evidence at protein level: Swiss-Prot protein existence level 1. Binds RuBisCO small and large subunits and is implicated in the assembly of the enzyme oligomer. Involved in protein assisted folding. Required for proper plastid division. From Arabidopsis thaliana (Mouse-ear cress).
   5678..5700    -  RBS            RBS: efficient ribosome binding site from bacteriophage T7 gene 10 (Olins and Rangwala, 1989)
   5719..7347    -  CDS            CPN60A1 (fragment): CPNA1_ARATH - Also known as Cpn60-A(2), SLP. Experimental evidence at protein level: Swiss-Prot protein existence level 1. Binds RuBisCO small and large subunits and is implicated in the assembly of the enzyme oligomer. Involved in protein assisted folding. Required for proper chloroplast development. From Arabidopsis thaliana (Mouse-ear cress).
   7422..7438    -  protein_bind   lac operator: The lac repressor binds to the lac operator to inhibit transcription in E. coli. This inhibition can be relieved by adding lactose or isopropyl-β-D-thiogalactopyranoside (IPTG). lac repressor encoded by lacI
   7446..7474    -  promoter       tac promoter: strong E. coli promoter; hybrid between the trp and lac UV5 promoters
   7647..7664    -  promoter       tet promoter (fragment): E. coli promoter for tetracycline efflux protein gene
   7683..7704    -  protein_bind   CAP binding site: CAP binding activates transcription in the presence of cAMP. E. coli catabolite activator protein
   7717..7794    +  promoter       lacIq promoter: lacI (mutant); In the lacIq allele, a single base change in the promoter boosts expression of the lacI gene about 10-fold.
   7795..8877    +  CDS            lacI: lac repressor; lacI; The lac repressor binds to the lac operator to inhibit transcription in E. coli. This inhibition can be relieved by adding lactose or isopropyl-β-D-thiogalactopyranoside (IPTG).
   8900..8944    -  terminator     rrnB T1 terminator: transcription terminator T1 from the E. coli rrnB gene
   9034..9772    +  rep_origin     CloDF13 ori: Plasmids containing the CloDF13 (CDF) origin of replication can be propagated in E. coli cells that contain additional plasmids with compatible origins.
