[The description below was written by a language model from this plasmid's Addgene catalogue record and pLannotate feature annotations shown in this document.]
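Description:
pTW334e4 is a 9.8 kb bacterial expression plasmid built by Golden Gate assembly on a CloDF13 (CDF) backbone. It is maintained at low copy in E. coli under spectinomycin selection, conferred by an aadA gene driven by the bla (AmpR) promoter. Because the CDF origin is compatible with other common replicons, the plasmid can coexist with additional plasmids in the same cell, which suits multi-plasmid reconstitution systems.

The payload is a set of six Arabidopsis thaliana chloroplast factors needed for Rubisco folding and assembly, arranged as two divergent IPTG-inducible operons. On the forward strand, a tac promoter with a lac operator precedes Raf1, RbcX2 and BSD2, which act after the chaperonin step to assemble and stabilise large-subunit oligomers until small subunits bind. On the reverse strand, a second tac promoter and lac operator drive Cpn60alpha, Cpn60beta and the co-chaperonin Cpn20, with T7 gene 10 ribosome binding sites annotated ahead of the two downstream genes. All six coding sequences are annotated as fragments of the native proteins. This may reflect removal of chloroplast transit peptides for bacterial expression, but the record does not say so. A lacI gene under the lacIq promoter supplies repressor to keep both operons off until induction, and an rrnB T1 terminator is also annotated.

The stated purpose is sequential knockout of A. thaliana Rubisco assembly factors. This suggests the plasmid belongs to a series in which individual factors are omitted to test their requirement for plant Rubisco biogenesis in E. coli. The listed insert and the feature table both show all six factors here, and the record does not specify which variant in such a series this plasmid represents.
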