Addgene plasmid #246589: pTW334e4
Purpose: sequential knock out of A. thaliana Rubisco assembly factors
Depositing lab: Tina Wang. Depositing organization: University of Wisconsin, Madison. Publication: Directed evolution of a plant Rubisco chaperone with altered client recognition. Li S, Lee B, Lao Y, Lertwiriyapiti S, Huang X, Wang T. Proc Natl Acad Sci U S A. 2025 Sep 16;122(37):e2510701122. doi: 10.1073/pnas.2510701122. Epub 2025 Sep 11. PubMed 40932770.
Backbone
  Vector backbone: cloDF13
  Vector type: Bacterial Expression
Growth in bacteria
  Bacterial resistance: Spectinomycin, 50 μg/mL
  Growth temperature: 37°C
  Growth strain: DH5alpha
  Copy number: Low Copy
Gene/Insert
  Gene/Insert name: AtRaf1, AtRbcX2, AtBSD2, AtCpn60alpha, AtCpn60beta, AtCpn20
  Species: A. thaliana (mustard weed)
  Entrez Gene: AT3G04550 (a.k.a. AT3G04550, F7O18.2, F7O18_2); CPN20 (a.k.a. AT5G20720, ATCPN21, CHAPERONIN 10, CHCPN10, CHLOROPLAST CHAPERONIN 10, CPN10, CPN21, T1M15.120, T1M15_120, chaperonin 20); RbcX2 (a.k.a. AT5G19855, AtRbcX2, homologue of cyanobacterial RbcX 2); CPN60B (a.k.a. AT1G55490, CPN60BETA, Cpn60beta1, LEN1, LESION INITIATION 1, T5A14.11, T5A14_11, chaperonin 60 beta, chaperonin-60beta1); CPN60A (a.k.a. AT2G28000, CH-CPN60A, CHAPERONIN-60ALPHA, CHLOROPLAST CHAPERONIN 60ALPHA, Cpn60alpha1, SCHLEPPERLESS, SLP, T1E2.8, T1E2_8, chaperonin-60alpha, chaperonin-60alpha1)
  Cloning method: Golden Gate
Terms and licenses: Academic/Nonprofit Terms; Industry Terms: Not Available to Industry
How to cite: pTW334e4 was a gift from Tina Wang (Addgene plasmid # 246589 ; http://n2t.net/addgene:246589 ; RRID:Addgene_246589)
